Addgene plasmid #158526: pZA48
Purpose: In planta gene expression of Golden gate compatible N. benthamiana ZAR1 D481V/L17E-eGFP. Km plant selection marker.
Depositing lab: Sophien Kamoun. Depositing organization: Sainsbury Laboratory, Norwich. Publication: A vector system for fast-forward studies of the HOPZ-ACTIVATED RESISTANCE1 (ZAR1) resistosome in the model plant Nicotiana benthamiana. Harant A, Pai H, Sakai T, Kamoun S, Adachi H. Plant Physiol. 2022 Jan 20;188(1):70-80. doi: 10.1093/plphys/kiab471. PubMed 34633454.
Backbone
  Vector backbone: pICH86988
  Backbone manufacturer: https://www.addgene.org/48076/
  Vector type: Plant Expression
Growth in bacteria
  Bacterial resistance: Kanamycin, 50 μg/mL
  Growth temperature: 37°C
  Growth strain: DH5alpha
  Copy number: High Copy
Gene/Insert
  Gene/Insert name: ZAR1-eGFP
  Species: N. benthamiana
  Mutation: L17E, D481V
  Tag / fusion protein: eGFP (C terminal on insert)
  Cloning method: Restriction Enzyme; 5′ cloning site Unknown (unknown if destroyed)
Terms and licenses: Academic/Nonprofit Terms; Industry Terms: Not Available to Industry
How to cite: pZA48 was a gift from Sophien Kamoun (Addgene plasmid # 158526 ; http://n2t.net/addgene:158526 ; RRID:Addgene_158526)
