[The description below was written by a language model from this plasmid's Addgene catalogue record and pLannotate feature annotations shown in this document.]
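Description:
pZA48 is a binary plant expression vector built on the Golden Gate-compatible pICH86988 backbone, intended for Agrobacterium-mediated delivery of a T-DNA into plant tissue. Outside the T-DNA, the backbone carries a high-copy ColE1/pUC-type origin for propagation in E. coli. It also has the pVS1 replication and stability functions (oriV, RepA, StaA), which maintain the plasmid in Agrobacterium, and an aphA-3 kanamycin resistance gene for bacterial selection. A short fragment of an incP oriV is also annotated.

Between the nopaline-type left and right border repeats lie two cassettes. The first is a plant selection marker, nptII (neo), driven by the NOS promoter and closed by the NOS terminator, which gives kanamycin resistance in planta. The second is the payload. A CaMV 35S promoter followed by the TMV Ω translational enhancer drives Nicotiana benthamiana ZAR1 fused at its C terminus to eGFP, with the OCS terminator ending the transcript. The CaMV-derived sequence annotated upstream as a partial viral protein coding fragment most likely reflects extended 35S promoter region sequence rather than an expressed gene.

The automated annotation labels the ZAR1 reading frame by its Arabidopsis homologue (RPP13L4) and the fluorescent protein as EBFP. These are similarity-based matches, and the catalogue entry identifies the parts as N. benthamiana ZAR1 and eGFP. The ZAR1 insert carries two substitutions, L17E and D481V, but the record does not explain their functional consequences. The construct belongs to a vector toolkit for studying the ZAR1 resistosome in N. benthamiana, where the GFP fusion allows the expressed variant to be detected or localised.
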