Features (pLannotate 1.2.2; 19 found; start..end, strand, type, name):
     32..56      +  misc_feature   RB T-DNA repeat: right border repeat from nopaline C58 T-DNA
    179..767     -  rep_origin     ori: high-copy-number ColE1/pMB1/pBR322/pUC origin of replication
    938..1732    -  CDS            KanR: aminoglycoside phosphotransferase; aphA-3; confers resistance to kanamycin
   1733..1837    -  promoter       AmpR promoter: bla
   1854..1914    -  rep_origin     oriV (fragment): incP origin of replication
   2120..2314    -  rep_origin     pVS1 oriV: origin of replication for the Pseudomonas plasmid pVS1 (Heeb et al., 2000)
   2380..3453    -  CDS            pVS1 RepA: replication protein from the Pseudomonas plasmid pVS1 (Heeb et al., 2000)
   3882..4511    -  CDS            pVS1 StaA: stability protein from the Pseudomonas plasmid pVS1 (Heeb et al., 2000)
   4775..4799    +  misc_feature   LB T-DNA repeat: left border repeat from nopaline C58 T-DNA
   5009..5192    +  promoter       NOS promoter: nopaline synthase promoter NOS promoter
   5213..6004    +  CDS            neo: KKA2_KLEPN - Also known as kan, nptII. Experimental evidence at protein level: Swiss-Prot protein existence level 1. Resistance to kanamycin, neomycin, paromomycin, ribostamycin, butirosin and gentamicin B. From Klebsiella pneumoniae.
   6033..6285    +  terminator     NOS terminator: nopaline synthase terminator and poly(A) signal
   6311..7117    +  CDS            IBMP_CAMVB (fragment): Experimental evidence at protein level: Swiss-Prot protein existence level 1. Enhances the ribosomal termination-reinitiation event leading to the translation of major open reading frames on the polycistronic viral RNAs. From Cauliflower mosaic virus (strain Bari 1) (CaMV).
   7301..7646    +  promoter       CaMV 35S promoter: strong constitutive promoter from cauliflower mosaic virus
   7598..7644    +  promoter       minimal CaMV 35S promoter: minimal 35S promoter from cauliflower mosaic virus
   7675..7728    +  misc_feature   TMV Ω: translational enhancer from the tobacco mosaic virus 5'-leader sequence (Gallie et al., 1988)
   7737..10256   +  CDS            RPP13L4: R13L4_ARATH - Also known as ZAR1 From Arabidopsis thaliana (Mouse-ear cress).
  10278..10997   +  CDS            EBFP: enhanced blue variant of GFP mammalian codon-optimized
  11005..11712   +  terminator     OCS terminator: octopine synthase terminator
>Addgene plasmid #158526 | pZA48 | addgene full sequence | sequence record 309621 | Addgene NGS Result
GGGACACGAAGTGGTTTAAACTATCAGTGTTTGACAGGATATATTGGCGGGTAAACCTAAGAGAAAAGAG
CGTTTATTAGAATAATCGGATATTTAAAAGGGCGTGAAAAGGTTTATCCGTTCGTCCATTTGTATGTGCC
AACCACAGGAACCGTAAAAAGGCCGCGTTGCTGGCGTTTTTCCATAGGCTCCGCCCCCCTGACGAGCATC
ACAAAAATCGACGCTCAAGTCAGAGGTGGCGAAACCCGACAGGACTATAAAGATACCAGGCGTTTCCCCC
TGGAAGCTCCCTCGTGCGCTCTCCTGTTCCGACCCTGCCGCTTACCGGATACCTGTCCGCCTTTCTCCCT
TCGGGAAGCGTGGCGCTTTCTCATAGCTCACGCTGTAGGTATCTCAGTTCGGTGTAGGTCGTTCGCTCCA
AGCTGGGCTGTGTGCACGAACCCCCCGTTCAGCCCGACCGCTGCGCCTTATCCGGTAACTATCGTCTTGA
GTCCAACCCGGTAAGACACGACTTATCGCCACTGGCAGCAGCCACTGGTAACAGGATTAGCAGAGCGAGG
TATGTAGGCGGTGCTACAGAGTTCTTGAAGTGGTGGCCTAACTACGGCTACACTAGAAGGACAGTATTTG
GTATCTGCGCTCTGCTGAAGCCAGTTACCTTCGGAAAAAGAGTTGGTAGCTCTTGATCCGGCAAACAAAC
CACCGCTGGTAGCGGTGGTTTTTTTGTTTGCAAGCAGCAGATTACGCGCAGAAAAAAAGGATCTCAAGAA
GATCCTTTGATCTTTTCTACGGGGTCTGACGCTCAGTGGAACGAAAACTCACGTTAAGGGATTTTGGTCA
TGAGATTATCAAAAAGGATCTTCACCTAGATCCTTTTAAATTAAAAATGAAGTTTTAAATCAATCTAAAG
TATATATGAGTAAACTTGGTCTGACAGCTAAAACAATTCATCCAGTAAAATATAATATTTTATTTTCTCC
CAATCAGGCTTGATCCCCAGTAAGTCAAAAAATAGCTCGACATACTGTTCTTCCCCGATATCCTCCCTGA
TCGACCGGACGCAGAAGGCAATGTCATACCACTTGTCCGCCCTGCCGCTTCTCCCAAGATCAATAAAGCC
ACTTACTTTGCCATCTTTCACAAAGATGTTGCTGTCTCCCAGGTCGCCGTGGGAAAAGACAAGTTCCTCT
TCGGGCTTTTCCGTCTTTAAAAAATCATACAGCTCGCGCGGATCTTTAAATGGAGTGTCCTCTTCCCAGT
TTTCGCAATCCACATCGGCCAGATCGTTATTCAGTAAGTAATCCAATTCGGCTAAGCGGCTGTCTAAGCT
ATTCGTATAGGGACAATCCGATATGTCGATGGAGTGAAAGAGCCTGATGCACTCCGCATACAGCTCGATA
ATCTTTTCAGGGCTTTGTTCATCTTCATACTCTTCCGAGCAAAGGACGCCATCGGCCTCACTCATGAGCA
GATTGCTCCAGCCATCATGCCGTTCAAAGTGCAGGACCTTTGGAACAGGCAGCTTTCCTTCCAGCCATAG
CATCATGTCCTTTTCCCGTTCCACATCATAGGTGGTCCCTTTATACCGGCTGTCCGTCATTTTTAAATAT
AGGTTTTCATTTTCTCCCACCAGCTTATATACCTTAGCAGGAGACATTCCTTCCGTATCTTTTGCGCAGC
GGTATTTTTCGATCAGTTTTTTCAATTCCGGTGATATTCTCATTTTAGCCATACTCTTCCTTTTTCAATA
TTATTGAAGCATTTATCAAGGTTATTGTCTCATGAGCGGATACATATTTGAATGTATTTAGAAAAATAAA
CAAATAGGGGTTCCGCGCACGAATTGGCCAGCGCTGCCATTTTTGGGGTGAGGCCGTTCGCGGCCGAGGG
GCGCAGCCCCTGGGGGGATGGGAGCTCGGTGCCTTGATGTGGGCGCCGGCGGTCGAGTGGCGACGGCGCG
GCTTGTCCGCGCCCTGGTAGATTGCCTGGCCGTAGGCCAGCCATTTTTGAGCGGCCAGCGGCCGCGATAG
GCCGACGCGAAGCGGCGGGGCGTAGGGAGCGCAGCGACCGAAGGGTAGGCGCTTTTTGCAGCTCTTCGGC
TGTGCGCTGGCCAGACAGTTATGCACAGGCCAGGCGGGTTTTAAGAGTTTTAATAAGTTTTAAAGAGTTT
TAGGCGGAAAAATCGCCTTTTTTCTCTTTTATATCAGTCACTTACATGTGTGACCGGTTCCCAATGTACG
GCTTTGGGTTCCCAATGTACGGGTTCCGGTTCCCAATGTACGGCTTTGGGTTCCCAATGTACGTGCTATC
CACAGGAAAGAAGCTTTTTCGACCTTTTTCCCCTGCTAGGGCAATTTGCCCTAGCATCTGCTCCGTACAT
TAGGAACCGGCGGATGCTTCGCCCTCGATCAGGTTGCGGTAGCGCATGACTAGGATCGGGCCAGCCTGCC
CCGCCTCCTCCTTCAAATCGTACTCCGGCAGGTCATTTGACCCGATCAGCTTGCGCACGGTGAAACAGAA
CTTCTTGAACTCTCCGGCGCTGCCACTGCGTTCGTAGATCGTCTTGAACAACCATCTGGCTTCTGCCTTG
CCTGCGGCGCGGCGTGCCAGGCGGTAGAGAAAACGGCCGATGCCGGGATCGATCAAAAAGTAATCGGGGT
GAACCGTCAGCACGTCCGGGTTCTTGCCTTCTGTGATCTCGCGGTACATCCAATCAGCTAGCTCGATCTC
GATGTACTCCGGCCGCCCGGTTTCGCTCTTTACGATCTTGTAGCGGCTAATCAAGGCTTCACCCTCGGAT
ACCGTCACCAGGCGGCCGTTCTTGGCCTTCTTCGTACGCTGCATGGCAACGTGCGTGGTGTTTAACCGAA
TGCAGGTTTCTACCAGGTCGTCTTTCTGCTTTCCGCCATCGGCTCGCCGGCAGAACTTGAGTACGTCCGC
AACGTGTGGACGGAACACGCGGCCGGGCTTGTCTCCCTTCCCTTCCCGGTATCGGTTCATGGATTCGGTT
AGATGGGAAACCGCCATCAGTACCAGGTCGTAATCCCACACACTGGCCATGCCGGCCGGCCCTGCGGAAA
CCTCTACGTGCCCGTCTGGAAGCTCGTAGCGGATCACCTCGCCAGCTCGTCGGTCACGCTTCGACAGACG
GAAAACGGCCACGTCCATGATGCTGCGACTATCGCGGGTGCCCACGTCATAGAGCATCGGAACGAAAAAA
TCTGGTTGCTCGTCGCCCTTGGGCGGCTTCCTAATCGACGACGCACCGGCTGCCGGCGGTTGCCGGGATT
CTTTGCGGATTCGATCAGCGGCCGCTTGCCACGATTCACCGGGGCGTGCTTCTGCCTCGATGCGTTGCCG
CTGGGCGGCCTGCGCGGCCTTCAACTTCTCCACCAGGTCATCACCCAGCGCCGCGCCGATTTGTACCGGG
CCGGATGGTTTGCGACCGCTCACGCCGATTCCTCGGGCTTGGGGGTTCCAGTGCCATTGCAGGGCCGGCA
GACAACCCAGCCGCTTACGCCTGGCCAACCGCCCGTTCCTCCACACATGGGGCATTCCACGGCGTCGGTG
CCTGGTTGTTCTTGATTTTCCATGCCGCCTCCTTTAGCCGCTAAAATTCATCTACTCATTTATTCATTTG
CTCATTTACTCTGGTAGCTGCGCGATGTATTCAGATAGCAGCTCGGTAATGGTCTTGCCTTGGCGTACCG
CGTACATCTTCAGCTTGGTGTGATCCTCCGCCGGCAACTGAAAGTTGACCCGCTTCATGGCTGGCGTGTC
TGCCAGGCTGGCCAACGTTGCAGCCTTGCTGCTGCGTGCGCTCGGACGGCCGGCACTTAGCGTGTTTGTG
CTTTTGCTCATTTTCTCTTTACCTCATTAACTCAAATGAGTTTTGATTTAATTTCAGCGGCCAGCGCCTG
GACCTCGCGGGCAGCGTCGCCCTCGGGTTCTGATTCAAGAACGGTTGTGCCGGCGGCGGCAGTGCCTGGG
TAGCTCACGCGCTGCGTGATACGGGACTCAAGAATGGGCAGCTCGTACCCGGCCAGCGCCTCGGCAACCT
CACCGCCGATGCGCGTGCCTTTGATCGCCCGCGACACGACAAAGGCCGCTTGTAGCCTTCCATCCGTGAC
CTCAATGCGCTGCTTAACCAGCTCCACCAGGTCGGCGGTGGCCCATATGTCGTAAGGGCTTGGCTGCACC
GGAATCAGCACGAAGTCGGCTGCCTTGATCGCGGACACAGCCAAGTCCGCCGCCTGGGGCGCTCCGTCGA
TCACTACGAAGTCGCGCCGGCCGATGGCCTTCACGTCGCGGTCAATCGTCGGGCGGTCGATGCCGACAAC
GGTTAGCGGTTGATCTTCCCGCACGGCCGCCCAATCGCGGGCACTGCCCTGGGGATCGGAATCGACTAAC
AGAACATCGGCCCCGGCGAGTTGCAGGGCGCGGGCTAGATGGGTTGCGATGGTCGTCTTGCCTGACCCGC
CTTTCTGGTTAAGTACAGCGATAACCTTCATGCGTTCCCCTTGCGTATTTGTTTATTTACTCATCGCATC
ATATACGCAGCGACCGCATGACGCAAGCTGTTTTACTCAAATACACATCACCTTTTTAGACGGCGGCGCT
CGGTTTCTTCAGCGGCCAAGCTGGCCGGCCAGGCCGCCAGCTTGGCATCAGACAAACCGGCCAGGATTTC
ATGCAGCCGCACGGCTGATGGGCTGCCTGTATCGAGTGGTGATTTTGTGCCGAGCTGCCGGTCGGGGAGC
TGTTGGCTGGCTGGTGGCAGGATATATTGTGGTGTAAACAAATTGACGCTTAGACAACTTAATAACACAT
TGCGGACGTTTTTAATGTACTGGGGTGGATGCAGTGGGCCCCACTCTGTGTGCCGAATTCGGATCCGGAG
AGCGGAGAATTAAGGGAGTCACGTTATGACCCCCGCCGATGACGCGGGACAAGCCGTTTTACGTTTGGAA
CTGACAGAACCGCAACGTTGAAGGAGCCACTCAGCCGCGGGTTTCTGGAGTTTAATGAGCTAAGCACATA
CGTCAGAAACCATTATTGCGCGTTCAAAAGTCGCCTAAGGTCACTATCAGCTAGCAAATATTTCTTGTCA
AAAATGCTCCACTGACGTTCCATAAATTCCCCTCGGTATCCAATTAGAGTCTCATATTCACTCTCAATCC
AAATAATCTGCACCGGATCTGGATCGTTTCGCATGATTGAACAAGATGGATTGCACGCAGGTTCTCCGGC
CGCTTGGGTGGAGAGGCTATTCGGCTATGACTGGGCACAACAGACAATCGGCTGCTCTGATGCCGCCGTG
TTCCGGCTGTCAGCGCAGGGGCGCCCGGTTCTTTTTGTCAAGACCGACCTGTCCGGTGCCCTGAATGAAC
TCCAGGACGAGGCAGCGCGGCTATCGTGGCTGGCCACGACGGGCGTTCCTTGCGCAGCTGTGCTCGACGT
TGTCACTGAAGCGGGAAGGGACTGGCTGCTATTGGGCGAAGTGCCGGGGCAGGATCTCCTGTCATCTCAC
CTTGCTCCTGCCGAGAAAGTATCCATCATGGCTGATGCAATGCGGCGGCTGCATACGCTTGATCCGGCTA
CCTGCCCATTCGACCACCAAGCGAAACATCGCATCGAGCGAGCACGTACTCGGATGGAAGCCGGTCTTGT
CGATCAGGATGATCTGGACGAAGAGCATCAGGGGCTCGCGCCAGCCGAACTGTTCGCCAGGCTCAAGGCG
CGTATGCCCGACGGCGAGGATCTCGTCGTGACTCATGGCGATGCCTGCTTGCCGAATATCATGGTGGAAA
ATGGCCGCTTTTCTGGATTCATCGACTGTGGCCGGCTGGGTGTGGCGGACCGCTATCAGGACATAGCGTT
GGCTACCCGTGATATTGCTGAAGAGCTTGGCGGCGAATGGGCTGACCGCTTCCTCGTGCTTTACGGTATC
GCCGCTCCCGATTCGCAGCGCATCGCCTTCTATCGCCTTCTTGACGAGTTCTTCTGAGCGGGTCTGGATC
TAGAGTCAAGCAGATCGTTCAAACATTTGGCAATAAAGTTTCTTAAGATTGAATCCTGTTGCCGGTCTTG
CGATGATTATCATATAATTTCTGTTGAATTACGTTAAGCATGTAATAATTAACATGTAATGCATGACGTT
ATTTATGAGATGGGTTTTTATGATTAGAGTCCCGCAATTATACATTTAATACGCGATAGAAAACAAAATA
TAGCGCGCAAACTAGGATAAATTATCGCGCGCGGTGTCATCTATGTTACTAGATCGACGCTGCAAGAATT
CAAGCTTGGAGGAATTCCAATCCCACAAAAATCTGAGCTTAACAGCACAGTTGCTCCTCTCAGAGCAGAA
TCGGGTATTCAACACCCTCATATCAACTACTACGTTGTGTATAACGGTCCACATGCCGGTATATACGATG
ACTGGGGTTGTACAAAGGCGGCAACAAACGGCGTTCCCGGAGTTGCACACAAGAAATTTGCCACTATTAC
AGAGGCAAGAGCAGCAGCTGACGCGTACACAACAAGTCAGCAAACAGACAGGTTGAACTTCATCCCCAAA
GGAGAAGCTCAACTCAAGCCCAAGAGCTTTGCTAAGGCCCTAACAAGCCCACCAAAGCAAAAAGCCCACT
GGCTCACGCTAGGAACCAAAAGGCCCAGCAGTGATCCAGCCCCAAAAGAGATCTCCTTTGCCCCGGAGAT
TACAATGGACGATTTCCTCTATCTTTACGATCTAGGAAGGAAGTTCGAAGGTGAAGGTGACGACACTATG
TTCACCACTGATAATGAGAAGGTTAGCCTCTTCAATTTCAGAAAGAATGCTGACCCACAGATGGTTAGAG
AGGCCTACGCAGCAAGTCTCATCAAGACGATCTACCCGAGTAACAATCTCCAGGAGATCAAATACCTTCC
CAAGAAGGTTAAAGATGCAGTCAAAAGATTCAGGACTAATTGCATCAAGAACACAGAGAAAGACATATTT
CTCAAGATCAGAAGTACTATTCCAGTATGGACGATTCAAGGCTTGCTTCATAAACCAAGGCAAGTAATAG
AGATTGGAGTCTCTAAAAAGGTAGTTCCTACTGAATCTAAGGCCATGCATGGAGTCTAAGATTCAAATCG
AGGATCTAACAGAACTCGCCGTCAAGACTGGCGAACAGTTCATACAGAGTCTTTTACGACTCAATGACAA
GAAGAAAATCTTCGTCAACATGGTGGAGCACGACACTCTGGTCTACTCCAAAAATGTCAAAGATACAGTC
TCAGAAGATCAAAGGGCTATTGAGACTTTTCAACAAAGGATAATTTCGGGAAACCTCCTCGGATTCCATT
GCCCAGCTATCTGTCACTTCATCGAAAGGACAGTAGAAAAGGAAGGTGGCTCCTACAAATGCCATCATTG
CGATAAAGGAAAGGCTATCATTCAAGATCTCTCTGCCGACAGTGGTCCCAAAGATGGACCCCCACCCACG
AGGAGCATCGTGGAAAAAGAAGAGGTTCCAACCACGTCTACAAAGCAAGTGGATTGATGTGACATCTCCA
CTGACGTAAGGGATGACGCACAATCCCACTATCCTTCGCAAGACCCTTCCTCTATATAAGGAAGTTCATT
TCATTTGGAGAGGACACGCTCGAGTATAAGAGCTCATTTTTACAACAATTACCAACAACAACAAACAACA
AACAACATTACAATTACATTTACAATTATCGATACAATGGTGGATGCGGTGGTCACTGTATTCTTGGAGA
AACTTCTGCATGTTGAAACAGAGGAGAGTAGGTTTCTTACTAAATACAGACAGCAGTTTGAAAAACTGAA
GAACGAGCTGCTATTCATGCAAAGCTTTCTCAAAGATGCAGAGAGGCTCAAGAGGAAAAACAACACCCTT
AAAGGAGTCATGTCCTGTTTGCGAGACTTAATCTTTGAAGCTGAAGAGATACTTGAGGACTGCCAGAATC
AATCTGCAGATAGCGATCGGGCTACTACATGCTTCCATCCTAAAAGGCTCTCTCTTCGCCATCAAACTGG
GAAGTGCCTTGCTAAAATCAATGACAGAATCTCGGAGATAAAGCAAAACATTTCAACATATCTTGGAGTA
CCACTTCTCGAAGAAGGAAGTATGGAGGCACACAATAATCTAATGTCAAGATGGACTTCTTCCCTTTATG
ACCACACTCAGGTAGTTGGTTTGGAAGGTGACACTGAGAAGATAAAGGATTGGCTATTTGAAGCAAGAGA
TGGTTTACTTACCATTGCATTTGTGGGTATGGGAGGACTTGGTAAAACCACTCTTGCTCAGAAAGTTTTC
AATGACAAAAGGGTGGAGGATCACTTGGAGAGGAGGATTTGGGTGTCTGTTTCTCAAACATTTACTGAGG
AACAAGTCATGAGAAGCATATTGAGGAGTTTAGGAGATGCATGTGTTGGTGATGACCAGTGTGAACTGTT
AAGAAAAATAAACCAGTACCTTTTGGGAAAGAGGTTTTTGATTGTTATGGATGATGTTTGGAGCTGGGAC
AATGCCTGGTGGCAAAAAATCTATACTGGACTGCCCAAAGGAAATGGGAGCACTGTTATTGTAACAACGA
GAAATGAGCTAGTCGCTCGCAAGATGGGAGTTACAGAAGCAAGAATACATTGGCCAAAATTCCTCAATGA
GCACTACAGTTGGTTACTATTCCGGAAGATTGCATTTGCAGGAAGTGCAGGTGAATGCCATTTCCCCGAG
TTGGAGGACGTGGGAAAGGAGATTGTGGAAAAATGCAAGGGACTTCCTTTAGCAATCAAAGCAGTAGGAG
GAGTGATGCTTTGCAAGCCATCTTACTATCACGAATGGAGGCGTATTTCAAATCATTTCCGTGATGAATT
GAAAGAAAATGATGACTCAGTGATGGCCTCACTACAGTTGAGCTATGATGAACTCCCTCCTTACTTGAAA
TCCTGTTTCCTCTGTTTTTCACTCTTTCCTGAGGATTGTGTCATACCAAAAGACCAACTGATCCGTTGGT
GGATTGGAGAAGGTTTCATACCTCTGAGAAGTGGTAGGTTATCGACTGAAGTGGGAGAAGATTGTTTCTC
ACAACTATCCAATCGGTGTTTGATAGAAGTTGTTGATAAGGCTTACAATGGTGTGATCCACACATGCAAA
ATGCATGTTATGGTTCGTGACTTGGTGATCAAATTAGCCGAGGATGATGCATTTTTCACCCCAGCTGATG
CAACTTGTCGGCATTTGGGTATTAAGAGTGAGATGAATTGGAAGCAACTATTGAGCAATCAAAAATTACG
AGCACTGCTAACAACCACCAAGAGTGGTGAAGTTAACAAAATCCATTCCGACATTGCCAAGAAGCTGTGC
AAGAGTCGACACCTCCAAGTATTGGATCTGTCAAAATCAATTTTCGATGTGCCTCTTTCAAGTTTGTTGG
AAGGAATTGGATCTGCTAAGCAGCTCACTTATCTCAGTTTAAGCAATACACATCCAATGATTGGAGTTCC
AGCTTCCATATCCAAGCTTGAAAAATTACAGATTTTGGATTTCAGCTATTGCCAAAATATGAAAATGCTC
CCCTCTTGCGTTCTGACATTTGAGGAACTTGCTGTTTTGGATGTGAACAACTGTGGTTCCCTTGAGTACC
TTCCAAAAGGATTAAGTAGGCTTTCCAATCTTCAAGTATTGCTTGGGTTTAAGCCTGCAAAATTAAGCCA
ACCAGGAGGTTGTCGTATTGCTGAGCTCAGAAGCCTGACTCGACTCAGAACTCTCAGTTTAAGACTAACC
GAAAATGAGGAGATTGGAGACGATGAGGGGAACGCACTGGTAGATCTCCAAGAACTTCAATTTTTAACAA
TAAGTTGCTTTGGCAGTCAAGATAATGGACTTGCGACAAAACTTGGTAGACTTTATCCTCCACGACAACT
CCACGAGCTGATTCTCAAATTTTATCCAAGTAAGACAAGTCCTGAATGGCTTAACCCCAATCTCTCCCCC
ATGTTGCGATATTTATCAATCATCTCTGGTGATATTACACAAATGCACGAGAACTTCTGGGGTGATGGTA
GTACTGCTTGGAAAATTGAGGGCTTAATGTTGGAATCTTTATCGGATTTGAGATTGGAATGGTCAGCAAT
GCATCAAGTCATGCCTTCGTTAAGAATACTCAAGGTTAGCTGGTGCCCTGAGTTGGAGTCATTTCCAATT
GAAGATGCAGGGTTTAGAGGGGGTCTATGGAAGAAGGAAGAACATAGGAACGGTTCGATGGTGAGCAAGG
GCGAGGAGCTGTTCACCGGGGTGGTGCCCATCCTGGTCGAGCTGGACGGCGACGTAAACGGCCACAAGTT
CAGCGTGTCCGGCGAGGGCGAGGGCGATGCCACCTACGGCAAGCTGACCCTGAAGTTCATCTGCACCACC
GGCAAGCTGCCCGTGCCCTGGCCCACCCTCGTGACCACCCTGACCTACGGCGTGCAGTGCTTCAGCCGCT
ACCCCGACCACATGAAGCAGCACGACTTCTTCAAGTCCGCCATGCCCGAAGGCTACGTCCAGGAGCGCAC
CATCTTCTTCAAGGACGACGGCAACTACAAGACCCGCGCCGAGGTGAAGTTCGAGGGCGACACCCTGGTG
AACAGCATCGAGCTGAAGGGCATCGACTTCAAGGAGGACGGCAACATCCTGGGGCACAAGCTGGAGTACA
ACTACAACAGCCACAACGTCTATATCATGGCCGACAAGCAGAAGAACGGCATCAAGGTGAACTTCAAGAT
CCGCCACAACATCGAGGACGGCAGCGTGCAGCTCGCCGACCACTACCAGCAGAACACCCCCATCGGCGAC
GGCCCCGTGCTGCTGCCCGACAACCACTACCTGAGCACCCAGTCCGCCCTGAGCAAAGACCCCAACGAGA
AGCGCGATCACATGGTCCTGCTGGAGTTCGTGACCGCCGCCGGGATCACTCTCGGCATGGACGAGCTGTA
CAAGTGAGCTTGTCCTGCTTTAATGAGATATGCGAGAAGCCTATGATCGCATGATATTTGCTTTCAATTC
TGTTGTGCACGTTGTAAAAAACCTGAGCATGTGTAGCTCAGATCCTTACCGCCGGTTTCGGTTCATTCTA
ATGAATATATCACCCGTTACTATCGTATTTTTATGAATAATATTCTCCGTTCAATTTACTGATTGTACCC
TACTACTTATATGTACAATATTAAAATGAAAACAATATATTGTGCTGAATAGGTTTATAGCGACATCTAT
GATAGAGCGCCACAATAACAAACAATTGCGTTTTATTATTACAAATCCAATTTTAAAAAAAGCGGCAGAA
CCGGTCAAACCTAAAAGACTGATTACATAAATCTTATTCAAATTTCAAAAGTGCCCCAGGGGCTAGTATC
TACGACACACCGAGCGGCGAACTAATAACGCTCACTGAAGGGAACTCCGGTTCCCCGCCGGCGCGCATGG
GTGAGATTCCTTGAAGTTGAGTATTGGCCGTCCGCTCTACCGAAAGTTACGGGCACCATTCAACCCGGTC
CAGCACGGCGGCCGGGTAACCGACTTGCTGCCCCGAGAATTATGCAGCATTTTTTTGGTGTATGTGGGCC
CCAAATGAAGTGCAGGTCAAACCTTGACAGTGACGACAAATCGTTGGGCGGGTCCAGGGCGAATTTTGCG
ACAACATGTCGAGGCTCAGCAGGACCGCTACTAGAGGATGCACATGTGACCGA
